>Addgene plasmid #90404 | pLminP_Luc2P_RE59 | addgene full sequence | sequence record 360009 | Addgene NGS Result
AATGTAGTCTTATGCAATACTCTTGTAGTCTTGCAACATGGTAACGATGAGTTAGCAACATGCCTTACAA
GGAGAGAAAAAGCACCGTGCATGCCGATTGGTGGAAGTAAGGTGGTACGATCGTGCCTTATTAGGAAGGC
AACAGACGGGTCTGACATGGATTGGACGAACCACTGAATTGCCGCATTGCAGAGATATTGTATTTAAGTG
CCTAGCTCGATACATAAACGGGTCTCTCTGGTTAGACCAGATCTGAGCCTGGGAGCTCTCTGGCTAACTA
GGGAACCCACTGCTTAAGCCTCAATAAAGCTTGCCTTGAGTGCTTCAAGTAGTGTGTGCCCGTCTGTTGT
GTGACTCTGGTAACTAGAGATCCCTCAGACCCTTTTAGTCAGTGTGGAAAATCTCTAGCAGTGGCGCCCG
AACAGGGACTTGAAAGCGAAAGGGAAACCAGAGGAGCTCTCTCGACGCAGGACTCGGCTTGCTGAAGCGC
GCACGGCAAGAGGCGAGGGGCGGCGACTGGTGAGTACGCCAAAAATTTTGACTAGCGGAGGCTAGAAGGA
GAGAGATGGGTGCGAGAGCGTCAGTATTAAGCGGGGGAGAATTAGATCGCGATGGGAAAAAATTCGGTTA
AGGCCAGGGGGAAAGAAAAAATATAAATTAAAACATATAGTATGGGCAAGCAGGGAGCTAGAACGATTCG
CAGTTAATCCTGGCCTGTTAGAAACATCAGAAGGCTGTAGACAAATACTGGGACAGCTACAACCATCCCT
TCAGACAGGATCAGAAGAACTTAGATCATTATATAATACAGTAGCAACCCTCTATTGTGTGCATCAAAGG
ATAGAGATAAAAGACACCAAGGAAGCTTTAGACAAGATAGAGGAAGAGCAAAACAAAAGTAAGACCACCG
CACAGCAAGCGGCCGCTGATCTTCAGACCTGGAGGAGGAGATATGAGGGACAATTGGAGAAGTGAATTAT
ATAAATATAAAGTAGTAAAAATTGAACCATTAGGAGTAGCACCCACCAAGGCAAAGAGAAGAGTGGTGCA
GAGAGAAAAAAGAGCAGTGGGAATAGGAGCTTTGTTCCTTGGGTTCTTGGGAGCAGCAGGAAGCACTATG
GGCGCAGCGTCAATGACGCTGACGGTACAGGCCAGACAATTATTGTCTGGTATAGTGCAGCAGCAGAACA
ATTTGCTGAGGGCTATTGAGGCGCAACAGCATCTGTTGCAACTCACAGTCTGGGGCATCAAGCAGCTCCA
GGCAAGAATCCTGGCTGTGGAAAGATACCTAAAGGATCAACAGCTCCTGGGGATTTGGGGTTGCTCTGGA
AAACTCATTTGCACCACTGCTGTGCCTTGGAATGCTAGTTGGAGTAATAAATCTCTGGAACAGATTTGGA
ATCACACGACCTGGATGGAGTGGGACAGAGAAATTAACAATTACACAAGCTTAATACACTCCTTAATTGA
AGAATCGCAAAACCAGCAAGAAAAGAATGAACAAGAATTATTGGAATTAGATAAATGGGCAAGTTTGTGG
AATTGGTTTAACATAACAAATTGGCTGTGGTATATAAAATTATTCATAATGATAGTAGGAGGCTTGGTAG
GTTTAAGAATAGTTTTTGCTGTACTTTCTATAGTGAATAGAGTTAGGCAGGGATATTCACCATTATCGTT
TCAGACCCACCTCCCAACCCCGAGGGGACCCGACAGGCCCGAAGGAATAGAAGAAGAAGGTGGAGAGAGA
GACAGAGACAGATCCATTCGATTAGTGAACGGATCTCGACGGTATCGGTTAACTTTTAAAAGAAAAGGGG
GGATTGGGGGGTACAGTGCAGGGGAAAGAATAGTAGACATAATAGCAACAGACATACAAACTAAAGAATT
ACAAAAACAAATTACAAAAATTCAAAATTTTATCGATCGCACCAGCGTGTGGATCAGCTTCATTTCCCGT
AAATCGTCGAAGCTTCATTTCCCGTAAATCGTCGAAGCTTCATTTCCCGTAAATCGTCGAAGCTTCATTT
CCCGTAAATCGTCGAAGCTTCATTTCCCGTAAATCGTCGAGATCCGAGAACAGATCTGGCCTCGGCGGCC
AAGCTTAGACACTAGAGGGTATATAATGGAAGCTCGACTTCCAGCTTGGCAATCCGGTACTGTTGGTAAA
GCCACCATGGAAGATGCCAAAAACATTAAGAAGGGCCCAGCGCCATTCTACCCACTCGAAGACGGGACCG
CCGGCGAGCAGCTGCACAAAGCCATGAAGCGCTACGCCCTGGTGCCCGGCACCATCGCCTTTACCGACGC
ACATATCGAGGTGGACATTACCTACGCCGAGTACTTCGAGATGAGCGTTCGGCTGGCAGAAGCTATGAAG
CGCTATGGGCTGAATACAAACCATCGGATCGTGGTGTGCAGCGAGAATAGCTTGCAGTTCTTCATGCCCG
TGTTGGGTGCCCTGTTCATCGGTGTGGCTGTGGCCCCAGCTAACGACATCTACAACGAGCGCGAGCTGCT
GAACAGCATGGGCATCAGCCAGCCCACCGTCGTATTCGTGAGCAAGAAAGGGCTGCAAAAGATCCTCAAC
GTGCAAAAGAAGCTACCGATCATACAAAAGATCATCATCATGGATAGCAAGACCGACTACCAGGGCTTCC
AAAGCATGTACACCTTCGTGACTTCCCATTTGCCACCCGGCTTCAACGAGTACGACTTCGTGCCCGAGAG
CTTCGACCGGGACAAAACCATCGCCCTGATCATGAACAGTAGTGGCAGTACCGGATTGCCCAAGGGCGTA
GCCCTACCGCACCGCACCGCTTGTGTCCGATTCAGTCATGCCCGCGACCCCATCTTCGGCAACCAGATCA
TCCCCGACACCGCTATCCTCAGCGTGGTGCCATTTCACCACGGCTTCGGCATGTTCACCACGCTGGGCTA
CTTGATCTGCGGCTTTCGGGTCGTGCTCATGTACCGCTTCGAGGAGGAGCTATTCTTGCGCAGCTTGCAA
GACTATAAGATTCAATCTGCCCTGCTGGTGCCCACACTATTTAGCTTCTTCGCTAAGAGCACTCTCATCG
ACAAGTACGACCTAAGCAACTTGCACGAGATCGCCAGCGGCGGGGCGCCGCTCAGCAAGGAGGTAGGTGA
GGCCGTGGCCAAACGCTTCCACCTACCAGGCATCCGCCAGGGCTACGGCCTGACAGAAACAACCAGCGCC
ATTCTGATCACCCCCGAAGGGGACGACAAGCCTGGCGCAGTAGGCAAGGTGGTGCCCTTCTTCGAGGCTA
AGGTGGTGGACTTGGACACCGGTAAGACACTGGGTGTGAACCAGCGCGGCGAGCTGTGCGTCCGTGGCCC
CATGATCATGAGCGGCTACGTTAACAACCCCGAGGCTACAAACGCTCTCATCGACAAGGACGGCTGGCTG
CACAGCGGCGACATCGCCTACTGGGACGAGGACGAGCACTTCTTCATCGTGGACCGGCTGAAGAGCCTGA
TCAAATACAAGGGCTACCAGGTAGCCCCAGCCGAACTGGAGAGCATCCTGCTGCAACACCCCAACATCTT
CGACGCCGGGGTCGCCGGCCTGCCCGACGACGATGCCGGCGAGCTGCCCGCCGCAGTCGTCGTGCTGGAA
CACGGTAAAACCATGACCGAGAAGGAGATCGTGGACTATGTGGCCAGCCAGGTTACAACCGCCAAGAAGC
TGCGCGGTGGTGTTGTGTTCGTGGACGAGGTGCCTAAAGGACTGACCGGCAAGTTGGACGCCCGCAAGAT
CCGCGAGATTCTCATTAAGGCCAAGAAGGGCGGCAAGATCGCCGTGAATTCTCACGGCTTCCCTCCCGAG
GTGGAGGAGCAGGCCGCCGGCACCCTGCCCATGAGCTGCGCCCAGGAGAGCGGCATGGATAGACACCCTG
CTGCTTGCGCCAGCGCCAGGATCAACGTCTAAGGCCGCGACTCTAGAACGCGTCACTGCGGCTGMYYRTS
GWSSCTTCGTGACTACAGACATCAGCGCGTACCGGTTAGTAATGATCGACAATCAACCTCTGGATTACAA
AATTTGTGAAAGATTGACTGGTATTCTTAACTATGTTGCTCCTTTTACGCTATGTGGATACGCTGCTTTA
ATGCCTTTGTATCATGCTATTGCTTCCCGTATGGCTTTCATTTTCTCCTCCTTGTATAAATCCTGGTTGC
TGTCTCTTTATGAGGAGTTGTGGCCCGTTGTCAGGCAACGTGGCGTGGTGTGCACTGTGTTTGCTGACGC
AACCCCCACTGGTTGGGGCATTGCCACCACCTGTCAGCTCCTTTCCGGGACTTTCGCTTTCCCCCTCCCT
ATTGCCACGGCGGAACTCATCGCCGCCTGCCTTGCCCGCTGCTGGACAGGGGCTCGGCTGTTGGGCACTG
ACAATTCCGTGGTGTTGTCGGGGAAGCTGACGTCCTTTCCATGGCTGCTCGCCTGTGTTGCCACCTGGAT
TCTGCGCGGGACGTCCTTCTGCTACGTCCCTTCGGCCCTCAATCCAGCGGACCTTCCTTCCCGCGGCCTG
CTGCCGGCTCTGCGGCCTCTTCCGCGTCTTCGCCTTCGCCCTCAGACGAGTCGGATCTCCCTTTGGGCCG
CCTCCCCGCCTGGCGATGGTACCGGTGTGGAAAGTCCCCAGGCTCCCCAGCAGGCAGAAGTATGCAAAGC
ATGCATCTCAATTAGTCAGCAACCAGGTGTGGAAAGTCCCCAGGCTCCCCAGCAGGCAGAAGTATGCAAA
GCATGCATCTCAATTAGTCAGCAACCATAGTCCCGCCCCTAACTCCGCCCATCCCGCCCCTAACTCCGCC
CAGTTCCGCCCATTCTCCGCCCCATGGCTGACTAATTTTTTTTATTTATGCAGAGGCCGAGGCCGCCTCT
GCCTCTGAGCTATTCCAGAAGTAGTGAGGAGGCTTTTTTGGAGGCCTAGGCTTTTGCAAAAAGCTCCCGG
GAGCTTGTATATCCATTTTCGGATCTGATCAGCACCTAGCATGGTGAGCAAGGGCGAGGAGCTGTTCACC
GGGGTGGTGCCCATCCTGGTCGAGCTGGACGGCGACGTAAACGGCCACAAGTTCAGCGTGTCCGGCGAGG
GCGAGGGCGATGCCACCTACGGCAAGCTGACCCTGAAGTTCATCTGCACCACCGGCAAGCTGCCCGTGCC
CTGGCCCACCCTCGTGACCACCTTCACCTACGGCGTGCAGTGCTTCGCCCGCTACCCCGACCACATGAAG
CAGCACGACTTCTTCAAGTCCGCCATGCCCGAAGGCTACGTCCAGGAGCGCACCATCTTCTTCAAGGACG
ACGGCAACTACAAGACCCGCGCCGAGGTGAAGTTCGAGGGCGACACCCTGGTGAACCGCATCGAGCTGAA
GGGCATCGACTTCAAGGAGGACGGCAACATCCTGGGGCACAAGCTGGAGTACAACTACAACAGCCACAAG
GTCTATATCACCGCCGACAAGCAGAAGAACGGCATCAAGGTGAACTTCAAGACCCGCCACAACATCGAGG
ACGGCAGCGTGCAGCTCGCCGACCACTACCAGCAGAACACCCCCATCGGCGACGGCCCCGTGCTGCTGCC
CGACAACCACTACCTGAGCACCCAGTCCGCCCTGAGCAAAGACCCCAACGAGAAGCGCGATCACATGGTC
CTGCTGGAGTTCGTGACCGCCGCCGGGATCACTCTCGGCATGGACGAGCTGTACAAGTAAGGTACCTTTA
AGACCAATGACTTACAAGGCAGCTGTAGATCTTAGCCACTTTTTAAAAGAAAAGGGGGGACTGGAAGGGC
TAATTCACTCCCAACGAAGACAAGATCTGCTTTTTGCTTGTACTGGGTCTCTCTGGTTAGACCAGATCTG
AGCCTGGGAGCTCTCTGGCTAACTAGGGAACCCACTGCTTAAGCCTCAATAAAGCTTGCCTTGAGTGCTT
CAAGTAGTGTGTGCCCGTCTGTTGTGTGACTCTGGTAACTAGAGATCCCTCAGACCCTTTTAGTCAGTGT
GGAAAATCTCTAGCAGTAGTAGTTCATGTCATCTTATTATTCAGTATTTATAACTTGCAAAGAAATGAAT
ATCAGAGAGTGAGAGGAACTTGTTTATTGCAGCTTATAATGGTTACAAATAAAGCAATAGCATCACAAAT
TTCACAAATAAAGCATTTTTTTCACTGCATTCTAGTTGTGGTTTGTCCAAACTCATCAATGTATCTTATC
ATGTCTGGCTCTAGCTATCCCGCCCCTAACTCCGCCCATCCCGCCCCTAACTCCGCCCAGTTCCGCCCAT
TCTCCGCCCCATGGCTGACTAATTTTTTTTATTTATGCAGAGGCCGAGGCCGCCTCGGCCTCTGAGCTAT
TCCAGAAGTAGTGAGGAGGCTTTTTTGGAGGCCTAGGGACGTACCCAATTCGCCCTATAGTGAGTCGTAT
TACGCGCGCTCACTGGCCGTCGTTTTACAACGTCGTGACTGGGAAAACCCTGGCGTTACCCAACTTAATC
GCCTTGCAGCACATCCCCCTTTCGCCAGCTGGCGTAATAGCGAAGAGGCCCGCACCGATCGCCCTTCCCA
ACAGTTGCGCAGCCTGAATGGCGAATGGG
[124 nt withheld, positions 6610-6733]
C
[91 nt withheld, positions 6735-6825]
A
[49 nt withheld, positions 6827-6875]
CCTTTGACGTTGGAGTCCACGTTCTTT
[37 nt withheld, positions 6903-6939]
ACCCTATCTCGGTCTATTCTTTTGATTTATAAGGGATTTTGCCGATTTCGGCCTATTGGTTAAAAAATGA
GCTGATTTAACAAAAATTTAACGCGAATTTTAACAAAATATTAACGCTTACAATTTAGGTGGCACTTTTC
GGGGAAATGTGCGCGGAACCCCTATTTGTTTATTTTTCTAAATACATTCAAATATGTATCCGCTCATGAG
ACAATAACCCTGATAAATGCTTCAATAATATTGAAAAAGGAAGAGTATGAGTATTCAACATTTCCGTGTC
GCCCTTATTCCCTTTTTTGCGGCATTTTGCCTTCCTGTTTTTGCTCACCCAGAAACGCTGGTGAAAGTAA
AAGATGCTGAAGATCAGTTGGGTGCACGAGTGGGTTACATCGAACTGGATCTCAACAGCGGTAAGATCCT
TGAGAGTTTTCGCCCCGAAGAACGTTTTCCAATGATGAGCACTTTTAAAGTTCTGCTATGTGGCGCGGTA
TTATCCCGTATTGACGCCGGGCAAGAGCAACTCGGTCGCCGCATACACTATTCTCAGAATGACTTGGTTG
AGTACTCACCAGTCACAGAAAAGCATCTTACGGATGGCATGACAGTAAGAGAATTATGCAGTGCTGCCAT
AACCATGAGTGATAACACTGCGGCCAACTTACTTCTGACAACGATCGGAGGACCGAAGGAGCTAACCGCT
TTTTTGCACAACATGGGGGATCATGTAACTCGCCTTGATCGTTGGGAACCGGAGCTGAATGAAGCCATAC
CAAACGACGAGCGTGACACCACGATGCCTGTAGCAATGGCAACAACGTTGCGCAAACTATTAACTGGCGA
ACTACTTACTCTAGCTTCCCGGCAACAATTAATAGACTGGATGGAGGCGGATAAAGTTGCAGGACCACTT
CTGCGCTCGGCCCTTCCGGCTGGCTGGTTTATTGCTGATAAATCTGGAGCCGGTGAGCGTGGGTCTCGCG
GTATCATTGCAGCACTGGGGCCAGATGGTAAGCCCTCCCGTATCGTAGTTATCTACACGACGGGGAGTCA
GGCAACTATGGATGAACGAAATAGACAGATCGCTGAGATAGGTGCCTCACTGATTAAGCATTGGTAACTG
TCAGACCAAGTTTACTCATATATACTTTAGATTGATTTAAAACTTCATTTTTAATTTAAAAGGATCTAGG
TGAAGATCCTTTTTGATAATCTCATGACCAAAATCCCTTAACGTGAGTTTTCGTTCCACTGAGCGTCAGA
CCCCGTAGAAAAGATCAAAGGATCTTCTTGAGATCCTTTTTTTCTGCGCGTAATCTGCTGCTTGCAAACA
AAAAAACCACCGCTACCAGCGGTGGTTTGTTTGCCGGATCAAGAGCTACCAACTCTTTTTCCGAAGGTAA
CTGGCTTCAGCAGAGCGCAGATACCAAATACTGTTCTTCTAGTGTAGCCGTAGTTAGGCCACCACTTCAA
GAACTCTGTAGCACCGCCTACATACCTCGCTCTGCTAATCCTGTTACCAGTGGCTGCTGCCAGTGGCGAT
AAGTCGTGTCTTACCGGGTTGGACTCAAGACGATAGTTACCGGATAAGGCGCAGCGGTCGGGCTGAACGG
GGGGTTCGTGCACACAGCCCAGCTTGGAGCGAACGACCTACACCGAACTGAGATACCTACAGCGTGAGCT
ATGAGAAAGCGCCACGCTTCCCGAAGGGAGAAAGGCGGACAGGTATCCGGTAAGCGGCAGGGTCGGAACA
GGAGAGCGCACGAGGGAGCTTCCAGGGGGAAACGCCTGGTATCTTTATAGTCCTGTCGGGTTTCGCCACC
TCTGACTTGAGCGTCGATTTTTGTGATGCTCGTCAGGGGGGCGGAGCCTATGGAAAAACGCCAGCAACGC
GGCCTTTTTACGGTTCCTGGCCTTTTGCTGGCCTTTTGCTCACATGTTCTTTCCTGCGTTATCCCCTGAT
TCTGTGGATAACCGTATTACCGCCTTTGAGTGAGCTGATACCGCTCGCCGCAGCCGAACGACCGAGCGCA
GCGAGTCAGTGAGCGAGGAAGCGGAAGAGCGCCCAATACGCAAACCGCCTCTCCCCGCGCGTTGGCCGAT
TCATTAATGCAGCTGGCACGACAGGTTTCCCGACTGGAAAGCGGGCAGTGAGCGCAACGCAATTAATGTG
AGTTAGCTCACTCATTAGGCACCCCAGGCTTTACACTTTATGCTTCCGGCTCGTATGTTGTGTGGAATTG
TGAGCGGATAACAATTTCACACAGGAAACAGCTATGACCATGATTACGCCAAGCGCGCAATTAACCCTCA
CTAAAGGGAACAAAAGCTGGAGCTGCAAGCTT
Features (pLannotate 1.2.2; 28 found; start..end, strand, type, name):
      3..229     +  promoter       RSV promoter: Rous sarcoma virus enhancer/promoter
    230..410     +  LTR            5' LTR (truncated): truncated 5' long terminal repeat (LTR) from HIV-1
    457..582     +  misc_feature   HIV-1 Ψ: packaging signal of human immunodeficiency virus type 1
    566..929     +  CDS            HIV-1 gag (fragment): gag protein from human immunodeficiency virus 1; gag
   1075..1308    +  misc_feature   RRE: The Rev response element (RRE) of HIV-1 allows for Rev-dependent mRNA export from the nucleus to the cytoplasm.
   1685..1785    +  CDS            Rev (fragment): human immunodeficiency virus 1 (HIV-1) Rev protein; rev; enhances nuclear export of unspliced and incompletely spliced viral mRNAs
   1804..1921    +  misc_feature   cPPT/CTS: central polypurine tract and central termination sequence of HIV-1
   2113..2144    +  promoter       minP: minimal TATA-box promoter with low basal activity
   2177..3826    +  CDS            luciferase: firefly luciferase synthetic luc2 version of the luciferase gene
   3830..3949    +  CDS            hPEST: PEST degradation sequence from mouse ornithine decarboxylase human codon-optimized
   4041..4629    +  misc_feature   WPRE: woodchuck hepatitis virus posttranscriptional regulatory element
   4644..4960    +  promoter       SV40 promoter: SV40 enhancer and early promoter
   5011..5730    +  CDS            EmGFP: Emerald GFP mammalian codon-optimized
   5729..5800    +  CDS            nef (fragment): NEF_HV1Z2 - Experimental evidence at protein level: Swiss-Prot protein existence level 1. Extracellular Nef protein targets CD4(+) T-lymphocytes for apoptosis by interacting with CXCR4 surface receptors. From Human immunodeficiency virus type 1 group M subtype D (isolate Z2/CDC-Z34) (HIV-1).
   5802..6035    +  LTR            3' LTR (ΔU3): self-inactivating 3' long terminal repeat (LTR) from HIV-1
   6107..6228    +  polyA_signal   SV40 poly(A) signal: SV40 polyadenylation signal
   6268..6403    +  rep_origin     SV40 ori: SV40 origin of replication
   6424..6442    -  promoter       T7 promoter: promoter for bacteriophage T7 RNA polymerase
   6450..6605    +  CDS            lacZα (fragment): LacZα fragment of β-galactosidase; lacZ fragment
   6610..7038    +  rep_origin     f1 ori (sequence partly withheld): f1 bacteriophage origin of replication; arrow indicates direction of (+) strand synthesis
   7091..7195    +  promoter       AmpR promoter: bla
   7196..8056    +  CDS            AmpR: β-lactamase; bla; confers resistance to ampicillin, carbenicillin, and related antibiotics
   8227..8815    +  rep_origin     ori: high-copy-number ColE1/pMB1/pBR322/pUC origin of replication
   8998..9090    +  CDS            lacI (fragment): lac repressor; lacI; The lac repressor binds to the lac operator to inhibit transcription in E. coli. This inhibition can be relieved by adding lactose or isopropyl-β-D-thiogalactopyranoside (IPTG).
   9103..9124    +  protein_bind   CAP binding site: CAP binding activates transcription in the presence of cAMP. E. coli catabolite activator protein
   9139..9169    +  promoter       lac promoter: promoter for the E. coli lac operon
   9177..9193    +  protein_bind   lac operator: The lac repressor binds to the lac operator to inhibit transcription in E. coli. This inhibition can be relieved by adding lactose or isopropyl-β-D-thiogalactopyranoside (IPTG). lac repressor encoded by lacI
   9238..9256    +  promoter       T3 promoter: promoter for bacteriophage T3 RNA polymerase
