[The description below was written by a language model from this plasmid's Addgene catalogue record and pLannotate feature annotations shown in this document.]
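Description:
pLminP_Luc2P_RE59 is a lentiviral transcriptional reporter built on the pLenti7.3 backbone, designed to read out STAT3 pathway activity through a Sis-inducible element (SIE). It is propagated in E. coli as a high-copy plasmid with a ColE1/pUC-type origin and ampicillin resistance (β-lactamase). An f1 origin and residual lac, T7 and T3 elements are also carried over from the backbone. The viral portion follows a third-generation, self-inactivating layout. An RSV promoter drives a truncated HIV-1 5' LTR, followed by the Ψ packaging signal with a gag fragment, the RRE for Rev-dependent export of the genomic RNA, and the cPPT/CTS. A ΔU3 3' LTR at the other end silences LTR promoter activity after integration, and an SV40 polyadenylation signal and SV40 origin lie downstream of it.

The reporter cassette sits after the cPPT. A minimal TATA-box promoter (minP) with low basal activity drives the synthetic firefly luciferase luc2 fused to an hPEST degradation sequence (Luc2P), a portion derived from a pGL4.29 reporter vector. The PEST tag shortens the protein's half-life, so the luminescence signal tracks changes in transcription more closely. The catalogue lists the promoter as STAT3, implying that the SIE response element lies upstream of minP, but the feature table does not annotate it as a separate feature. A WPRE follows the luciferase to enhance transcript expression. A separate SV40 promoter drives Emerald GFP, which serves as a constitutive marker for identifying or sorting transduced cells in place of a drug selection. The associated publication concerns pathway activity inference, consistent with use for stable delivery of a STAT3-responsive reporter into mammalian cells. The sequenced record (9,281 nt) is slightly shorter than the listed total size of 9,293 bp.
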