Addgene plasmid #90404: pLminP_Luc2P_RE59
Purpose: STAT3 - Sis-inducible element (SIE) gene reporter
Depositing lab: Ramnik Xavier. Depositing organization: Broad Institute. Publication: Simultaneous Pathway Activity Inference and Gene Expression Analysis Using RNA Sequencing. O'Connell DJ, Kolde R, Sooknah M, Graham DB, Sundberg TB, Latorre IJ, Mikkelsen TS, Xavier RJ. Cell Syst. 2016 May 25;2(5):323-34. doi: 10.1016/j.cels.2016.04.011. Epub 2016 May 19. PubMed 27211859.
Backbone
  Vector backbone: pLenti7.3
  Backbone manufacturer: Thermo Fisher
  Backbone size w/o insert (bp): 7251
  Total vector size (bp): 9293
  Vector type: Lentiviral
  Selectable markers: eGFP
Growth in bacteria
  Bacterial resistance: Ampicillin, 100 μg/mL
  Growth temperature: 37°C
  Growth strain: NEB Stable
  Copy number: High Copy
Gene/Insert
  Gene/Insert name: Firefly luciferase (alt name: Luc2P)
  Species: P. pyralis
  Insert size (bp): 1776
  Promoter: STAT3
  Cloning method: Gibson Cloning
  Sequencing primers: 5′ GGTACAGTGCAGGGGAAAGA
Resource information
  A portion of this plasmid was derived from a plasmid made by: pGL4.29 reporter vector (Promega)
Terms and licenses: Academic/Nonprofit Terms; Industry Terms: Not Available to Industry
How to cite: pLminP_Luc2P_RE59 was a gift from Ramnik Xavier (Addgene plasmid # 90404 ; http://n2t.net/addgene:90404 ; RRID:Addgene_90404)
